>Addgene plasmid #186955 | mCherry-Climp63(1–192) | addgene full sequence | sequence record 372866 | Addgene NGS Result
GACGGATCGGGAGATCTCCCGATCCCCTATGGTGCACTCTCAGTACAATCTGCTCTGATGCCGCATAGTT
AAGCCAGTATCTGCTCCCTGCTTGTGTGTTGGAGGTCGCTGAGTAGTGCGCGAGCAAAATTTAAGCTACA
ACAAGGCAAGGCTTGACCGACAATTGCATGAAGAATCTGCTTAGGGTTAGGCGTTTTGCGCTGCTTCGCG
ATGTACGGGCCAGATATACGCGTTGACATTGATTATTGACTAGTTATTAATAGTAATCAATTACGGGGTC
ATTAGTTCATAGCCCATATATGGAGTTCCGCGTTACATAACTTACGGTAAATGGCCCGCCTGGCTGACCG
CCCAACGACCCCCGCCCATTGACGTCAATAATGACGTATGTTCCCATAGTAACGCCAATAGGGACTTTCC
ATTGACGTCAATGGGTGGAGTATTTACGGTAAACTGCCCACTTGGCAGTACATCAAGTGTATCATATGCC
AAGTACGCCCCCTATTGACGTCAATGACGGTAAATGGCCCGCCTGGCATTATGCCCAGTACATGACCTTA
TGGGACTTTCCTACTTGGCAGTACATCTACGTATTAGTCATCGCTATTACCATGGTGATGCGGTTTTGGC
AGTACATCAATGGGCGTGGATAGCGGTTTGACTCACGGGGATTTCCAAGTCTCCACCCCATTGACGTCAA
TGGGAGTTTGTTTTGGCACCAAAATCAACGGGACTTTCCAAAATGTCGTAACAACTCCGCCCCATTGACG
CAAATGGGCGGTAGGCGTGTACGGTGGGAGGTCTATATAAGCAGAGCTCTCTGGCTAACTAGAGAACCCA
CTGCTTACTGGCTTATCGAAATTAATACGACTCACTATAGGGAGACCCAAGCTGGCTAGCGTTTAAACTT
AAGCTTGGTACCGAGCTCGGATCCACTAGTCCAGTGTGGTGGAATTCATGGTGAGCAAGGGCGAGGAGGA
TAACATGGCCATCATCAAGGAGTTCATGCGCTTCAAGGTGCACATGGAGGGCTCCGTGAACGGCCACGAG
TTCGAGATCGAGGGCGAGGGCGAGGGCCGCCCCTACGAGGGCACCCAGACCGCCAAGCTGAAGGTGACCA
AGGGTGGCCCCCTGCCCTTCGCCTGGGACATCCTGTCCCCTCAGTTCATGTACGGCTCCAAGGCCTACGT
GAAGCACCCCGCCGACATCCCCGACTACTTGAAGCTGTCCTTCCCCGAGGGCTTCAAGTGGGAGCGCGTG
ATGAACTTCGAGGACGGCGGCGTGGTGACCGTGACCCAGGACTCCTCCCTGCAGGACGGCGAGTTCATCT
ACAAGGTGAAGCTGCGCGGCACCAACTTCCCCTCCGACGGCCCCGTAATGCAGAAGAAGACCATGGGCTG
GGAGGCCTCCTCCGAGCGGATGTACCCCGAGGACGGCGCCCTGAAGGGCGAGATCAAGCAGAGGCTGAAG
CTGAAGGACGGCGGCCACTACGACGCTGAGGTCAAGACCACCTACAAGGCCAAGAAGCCCGTGCAGCTGC
CCGGCGCCTACAACGTCAACATCAAGTTGGACATCACCTCCCACAACGAGGACTACACCATCGTGGAACA
GTACGAACGCGCCGAGGGCCGCCACTCCACCGGCGGCATGGACGAGCTGTACAAGTCCGGACTCAGATCT
CGAGCTCCCTCGGCCAAACAAAGGGGCTCCAAGGGCGGCCACGGCGCCGCGAGCCCCTCGGACAAGGGCG
CCCACCCGTCGGGCGGCGCGGATGACGTGGCGAAGAAGCCGCCGGCGGCGCCGCAGCAGCCGCAGCCTCC
CGCGCCGCACCCGCCGCAGCACCCGCAGAACCAGGCGCACCGGGGCGGCCACCGCGGCCGGTCCTCAGCC
GCCACCGCCAACGCGTCCTCCGCGTCCTGCTCGCGCAGGCTTGGCCGGGTGCTCAACTTTCTCTTCTACC
TCTCCCTGGTGGCGGCGGCCGCCTTCTCGGGCTGGTATGTCCATCACGTCCTGGAGGAGGTCCAGCAGGT
CCGGCGTGGCCACCAGGACTTCTCCCGTCAGAGGGATGAGCTGGGCCAGGGCTTGCAGGGCGTCGAGCAG
AAGGTCCAATCCCTGCAAGCCACATTTGGGACTTTCGAGTCCCTCCTGAGAAACTCCCAGCATAAACAGG
ATCTCACAGAGAAAGCCGTGAAGGAAGGGGAGAGCGAGCTCAACCGAATTAGCGAAGTTCTACAGAAGTT
GCAGAATGAGATTCTCAAAGATTAATCTAGAGGGCCCGTTTAAACCCGCTGATCAGCCTCGACTGTGCCT
TCTAGTTGCCAGCCATCTGTTGTTTGCCCCTCCCCCGTGCCTTCCTTGACCCTGGAAGGTGCCACTCCCA
CTGTCCTTTCCTAATAAAATGAGGAAATTGCATCGCATTGTCTGAGTAGGTGTCATTCTATTCTGGGGGG
TGGGGTGGGGCAGGACAGCAAGGGGGAGGATTGGGAAGACAATAGCAGGCATGCTGGGGATGCGGTGGGC
TCTATGGCTTCTGAGGCGGAAAGAACCAGCTGGGGCTCTAGGGGGTATCCCC
[124 nt withheld, positions 2573-2696]
C
[91 nt withheld, positions 2698-2788]
A
[49 nt withheld, positions 2790-2838]
CCTTTGACGTTGGAGTCCACGTTCTTT
[37 nt withheld, positions 2866-2902]
ACCCTATCTCGGTCTATTCTTTTGATTTATAAGGGATTTTGCCGATTTCGGCCTATTGGTTAAAAAATGA
GCTGATTTAACAAAAATTTAACGCGAATTAATTCTGTGGAATGTGTGTCAGTTAGGGTGTGGAAAGTCCC
CAGGCTCCCCAGCAGGCAGAAGTATGCAAAGCATGCATCTCAATTAGTCAGCAACCAGGTGTGGAAAGTC
CCCAGGCTCCCCAGCAGGCAGAAGTATGCAAAGCATGCATCTCAATTAGTCAGCAACCATAGTCCCGCCC
CTAACTCCGCCCATCCCGCCCCTAACTCCGCCCAGTTCCGCCCATTCTCCGCCCCATGGCTGACTAATTT
TTTTTATTTATGCAGAGGCCGAGGCCGCCTCTGCCTCTGAGCTATTCCAGAAGTAGTGAGGAGGCTTTTT
TGGAGGCCTAGGCTTTTGCAAAAAGCTCCCGGGAGCTTGTATATCCATTTTCGGATCTGATCAAGAGACA
GGATGAGGATCGTTTCGCATGATTGAACAAGATGGATTGCACGCAGGTTCTCCGGCCGCTTGGGTGGAGA
GGCTATTCGGCTATGACTGGGCACAACAGACAATCGGCTGCTCTGATGCCGCCGTGTTCCGGCTGTCAGC
GCAGGGGCGCCCGGTTCTTTTTGTCAAGACCGACCTGTCCGGTGCCCTGAATGAACTGCAGGACGAGGCA
GCGCGGCTATCGTGGCTGGCCACGACGGGCGTTCCTTGCGCAGCTGTGCTCGACGTTGTCACTGAAGCGG
GAAGGGACTGGCTGCTATTGGGCGAAGTGCCGGGGCAGGATCTCCTGTCATCTCACCTTGCTCCTGCCGA
GAAAGTATCCATCATGGCTGATGCAATGCGGCGGCTGCATACGCTTGATCCGGCTACCTGCCCATTCGAC
CACCAAGCGAAACATCGCATCGAGCGAGCACGTACTCGGATGGAAGCCGGTCTTGTCGATCAGGATGATC
TGGACGAAGAGCATCAGGGGCTCGCGCCAGCCGAACTGTTCGCCAGGCTCAAGGCGCGCATGCCCGACGG
CGAGGATCTCGTCGTGACCCATGGCGATGCCTGCTTGCCGAATATCATGGTGGAAAATGGCCGCTTTTCT
GGATTCATCGACTGTGGCCGGCTGGGTGTGGCGGACCGCTATCAGGACATAGCGTTGGCTACCCGTGATA
TTGCTGAAGAGCTTGGCGGCGAATGGGCTGACCGCTTCCTCGTGCTTTACGGTATCGCCGCTCCCGATTC
GCAGCGCATCGCCTTCTATCGCCTTCTTGACGAGTTCTTCTGAGCGGGACTCTGGGGTTCGAAATGACCG
ACCAAGCGACGCCCAACCTGCCATCACGAGATTTCGATTCCACCGCCGCCTTCTATGAAAGGTTGGGCTT
CGGAATCGTTTTCCGGGACGCCGGCTGGATGATCCTCCAGCGCGGGGATCTCATGCTGGAGTTCTTCGCC
CACCCCAACTTGTTTATTGCAGCTTATAATGGTTACAAATAAAGCAATAGCATCACAAATTTCACAAATA
AAGCATTTTTTTCACTGCATTCTAGTTGTGGTTTGTCCAAACTCATCAATGTATCTTATCATGTCTGTAT
ACCGTCGACCTCTAGCTAGAGCTTGGCGTAATCATGGTCATAGCTGTTTCCTGTGTGAAATTGTTATCCG
CTCACAATTCCACACAACATACGAGCCGGAAGCATAAAGTGTAAAGCCTGGGGTGCCTAATGAGTGAGCT
AACTCACATTAATTGCGTTGCGCTCACTGCCCGCTTTCCAGTCGGGAAACCTGTCGTGCCAGCTGCATTA
ATGAATCGGCCAACGCGCGGGGAGAGGCGGTTTGCGTATTGGGCGCTCTTCCGCTTCCTCGCTCACTGAC
TCGCTGCGCTCGGTCGTTCGGCTGCGGCGAGCGGTATCAGCTCACTCAAAGGCGGTAATACGGTTATCCA
CAGAATCAGGGGATAACGCAGGAAAGAACATGTGAGCAAAAGGCCAGCAAAAGGCCAGGAACCGTAAAAA
GGCCGCGTTGCTGGCGTTTTTCCATAGGCTCCGCCCCCCTGACGAGCATCACAAAAATCGACGCTCAAGT
CAGAGGTGGCGAAACCCGACAGGACTATAAAGATACCAGGCGTTTCCCCCTGGAAGCTCCCTCGTGCGCT
CTCCTGTTCCGACCCTGCCGCTTACCGGATACCTGTCCGCCTTTCTCCCTTCGGGAAGCGTGGCGCTTTC
TCATAGCTCACGCTGTAGGTATCTCAGTTCGGTGTAGGTCGTTCGCTCCAAGCTGGGCTGTGTGCACGAA
CCCCCCGTTCAGCCCGACCGCTGCGCCTTATCCGGTAACTATCGTCTTGAGTCCAACCCGGTAAGACACG
ACTTATCGCCACTGGCAGCAGCCACTGGTAACAGGATTAGCAGAGCGAGGTATGTAGGCGGTGCTACAGA
GTTCTTGAAGTGGTGGCCTAACTACGGCTACACTAGAAGAACAGTATTTGGTATCTGCGCTCTGCTGAAG
CCAGTTACCTTCGGAAAAAGAGTTGGTAGCTCTTGATCCGGCAAACAAACCACCGCTGGTAGCGGTGGTT
TTTTTGTTTGCAAGCAGCAGATTACGCGCAGAAAAAAAGGATCTCAAGAAGATCCTTTGATCTTTTCTAC
GGGGTCTGACGCTCAGTGGAACGAAAACTCACGTTAAGGGATTTTGGTCATGAGATTATCAAAAAGGATC
TTCACCTAGATCCTTTTAAATTAAAAATGAAGTTTTAAATCAATCTAAAGTATATATGAGTAAACTTGGT
CTGACAGTTACCAATGCTTAATCAGTGAGGCACCTATCTCAGCGATCTGTCTATTTCGTTCATCCATAGT
TGCCTGACTCCCCGTCGTGTAGATAACTACGATACGGGAGGGCTTACCATCTGGCCCCAGTGCTGCAATG
ATACCGCGAGACCCACGCTCACCGGCTCCAGATTTATCAGCAATAAACCAGCCAGCCGGAAGGGCCGAGC
GCAGAAGTGGTCCTGCAACTTTATCCGCCTCCATCCAGTCTATTAATTGTTGCCGGGAAGCTAGAGTAAG
TAGTTCGCCAGTTAATAGTTTGCGCAACGTTGTTGCCATTGCTACAGGCATCGTGGTGTCACGCTCGTCG
TTTGGTATGGCTTCATTCAGCTCCGGTTCCCAACGATCAAGGCGAGTTACATGATCCCCCATGTTGTGCA
AAAAAGCGGTTAGCTCCTTCGGTCCTCCGATCGTTGTCAGAAGTAAGTTGGCCGCAGTGTTATCACTCAT
GGTTATGGCAGCACTGCATAATTCTCTTACTGTCATGCCATCCGTAAGATGCTTTTCTGTGACTGGTGAG
TACTCAACCAAGTCATTCTGAGAATAGTGTATGCGGCGACCGAGTTGCTCTTGCCCGGCGTCAATACGGG
ATAATACCGCGCCACATAGCAGAACTTTAAAAGTGCTCATCATTGGAAAACGTTCTTCGGGGCGAAAACT
CTCAAGGATCTTACCGCTGTTGAGATCCAGTTCGATGTAACCCACTCGTGCACCCAACTGATCTTCAGCA
TCTTTTACTTTCACCAGCGTTTCTGGGTGAGCAAAAACAGGAAGGCAAAATGCCGCAAAAAAGGGAATAA
GGGCGACACGGAAATGTTGAATACTCATACTCTTCCTTTTTCAATATTATTGAAGCATTTATCAGGGTTA
TTGTCTCATGAGCGGATACATATTTGAATGTATTTAGAAAAATAAACAAATAGGGGTTCCGCGCACATTT
CCCCGAAAAGTGCCACCTGACGTC
Features (pLannotate 1.2.2; 22 found; start..end, strand, type, name):
     28..80      -  misc_feature   bom (fragment): basis of mobility region from pBR322
    235..614     +  enhancer       CMV enhancer: human cytomegalovirus immediate early enhancer
    615..818     +  promoter       CMV promoter: human cytomegalovirus (CMV) immediate early promoter
    814..847     +  LTR            5' LTR (truncated) (fragment): truncated 5' long terminal repeat (LTR) from HIV-1
    863..881     +  promoter       T7 promoter: promoter for bacteriophage T7 RNA polymerase
    958..1665    +  CDS            mCherry: mCherry is a basic (constitutively fluorescent) red fluorescent protein published in 2004, derived from Discosoma sp.. It is reported to be a very rapidly-maturing monomer with low acid sensitivity.
   1666..1687    +  misc_feature   MCS (fragment): multiple cloning site
   1687..2274    +  CDS            Ckap4 (fragment): CKAP4_MOUSE - Experimental evidence at protein level: Swiss-Prot protein existence level 1. Mediates the anchoring of the endoplasmic reticulum to microtubules. From Mus musculus (Mouse).
   2303..2527    +  polyA_signal   bGH poly(A) signal: bovine growth hormone polyadenylation signal
   2531..2552    +  promoter       SV40 promoter (fragment): SV40 enhancer and early promoter
   2573..3001    +  rep_origin     f1 ori (sequence partly withheld): f1 bacteriophage origin of replication; arrow indicates direction of (+) strand synthesis
   3015..3344    +  promoter       SV40 promoter: SV40 enhancer and early promoter
   3411..4202    +  CDS            neo: KKA2_KLEPN - Also known as kan, nptII. Experimental evidence at protein level: Swiss-Prot protein existence level 1. Resistance to kanamycin, neomycin, paromomycin, ribostamycin, butirosin and gentamicin B. From Klebsiella pneumoniae.
   4226..4384    +  CDS            ble (fragment): BLE_KLEPN - Experimental evidence at protein level: Swiss-Prot protein existence level 1. Binding protein with a strong affinity to the bleomycin family of antibiotics. Binds to CL990; an antimitotic-antibiotic compound. From Klebsiella pneumoniae.
   4379..4500    +  polyA_signal   SV40 poly(A) signal: SV40 polyadenylation signal
   4573..4589    -  protein_bind   lac operator: The lac repressor binds to the lac operator to inhibit transcription in E. coli. This inhibition can be relieved by adding lactose or isopropyl-β-D-thiogalactopyranoside (IPTG). lac repressor encoded by lacI
   4597..4627    -  promoter       lac promoter: promoter for the E. coli lac operon
   4642..4663    -  protein_bind   CAP binding site: CAP binding activates transcription in the presence of cAMP. E. coli catabolite activator protein
   4676..4768    -  CDS            lacI (fragment): lac repressor; lacI; The lac repressor binds to the lac operator to inhibit transcription in E. coli. This inhibition can be relieved by adding lactose or isopropyl-β-D-thiogalactopyranoside (IPTG).
   4951..5539    -  rep_origin     ori: high-copy-number ColE1/pMB1/pBR322/pUC origin of replication
   5710..6570    -  CDS            AmpR: β-lactamase; bla; confers resistance to ampicillin, carbenicillin, and related antibiotics
   6571..6675    -  promoter       AmpR promoter: bla
