[The description below was written by a language model from this plasmid's Addgene catalogue record and pLannotate feature annotations shown in this document.]
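Description:
mCherry-Climp63(1–192) is a mammalian expression plasmid built on the pcDNA3.1 backbone that produces a red-fluorescent fusion of a truncated mouse Climp63 (Ckap4, also called CLIMP-63 or P63). It is propagated in E. coli through a high-copy ColE1/pUC-type origin with ampicillin selection from the AmpR (β-lactamase) gene and its own promoter. An f1 origin is also present. For selection in mammalian cells, an SV40 enhancer/early promoter drives the neomycin phosphotransferase gene, followed by an SV40 polyadenylation signal, which gives G418 resistance. The catalogue lists a total size of 6,653 bp, whereas the sequenced record used for annotation is 6,706 nt. Several short annotated fragments (bom, HIV-1 LTR, ble, lacI and the lac promoter/operator region) appear to be backbone remnants or partial matches, not functional parts of the design.

The expression cassette consists of the human CMV immediate-early enhancer and promoter, a T7 promoter, the mCherry coding sequence, a short linker derived from a multiple cloning site, the Ckap4 fragment, and the bovine growth hormone polyadenylation signal. mCherry is therefore at the N terminus of the fusion. The Ckap4 portion covers residues 1–192, so only part of the luminal domain is retained, as noted in the record. Ckap4 is annotated as mediating anchoring of the endoplasmic reticulum to microtubules. The insert was assembled by Gibson cloning, and part of the plasmid derives from an earlier deposited plasmid. The stated purpose is expression of mCherry-Climp63 with a partial luminal domain. The associated publication concerns distinct tubule forms of the endoplasmic reticulum, which is consistent with use in fluorescence imaging of how luminal domain truncation affects ER structure.
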