Addgene plasmid #186955: mCherry-Climp63(1–192)
Purpose: Expresses mCherry-Climp63 with partial luminal domain
Depositing lab: Ke Xu. Depositing organization: University of California, Berkeley. Publication: The endoplasmic reticulum adopts two distinct tubule forms. Wang B, Zhao Z, Xiong M, Yan R, Xu K. Proc Natl Acad Sci U S A. 2022 May 3;119(18):e2117559119. doi: 10.1073/pnas.2117559119. Epub 2022 Apr 26. PubMed 35471903.
Backbone
  Vector backbone: pcDNA3.1
  Backbone size w/o insert (bp): 5345
  Total vector size (bp): 6653
  Vector type: Mammalian Expression
  Selectable markers: Neomycin (select with G418)
Growth in bacteria
  Bacterial resistance: Ampicillin, 100 μg/mL
  Growth temperature: 37°C
  Growth strain: DH5alpha
  Copy number: High Copy
Gene/Insert
  Gene/Insert name: Ckap4 (alt name: Climp63)
  Species: M. musculus (mouse)
  Insert size (bp): 579
  Mutation: Only remain partial luminal domain
  Entrez Gene: Ckap4 (a.k.a. 5630400A09Rik, CLIMP-63, P63)
  Promoter: CMV Promoter
  Tag / fusion protein: mCherry (N terminal on insert)
  Cloning method: Gibson Cloning
  Sequencing primers: 5′ cgcaaatgggcggtaggcgtg; 3′ tagaaggcacagtcgagg
Resource information
  A portion of this plasmid was derived from a plasmid made by: Plasmid #136293 from Addgene
Terms and licenses: Academic/Nonprofit Terms; Industry Terms: Not Available to Industry
How to cite: mCherry-Climp63(1–192) was a gift from Ke Xu (Addgene plasmid # 186955 ; http://n2t.net/addgene:186955 ; RRID:Addgene_186955)
